Addgene plasmid #146290: pETM-60-NusA-DmGW182-RBD_F
Purpose: Bacterial Expression of DmGW182-RBD
Depositing lab: Elisa Izaurralde. Depositing organization: Max Planck Institute for Developmental Biology. Publication: The RRM domain in GW182 proteins contributes to miRNA-mediated gene silencing. Eulalio A, Tritschler F, Buttner R, Weichenrieder O, Izaurralde E, Truffault V. Nucleic Acids Res. 2009 May;37(9):2974-83. doi: 10.1093/nar/gkp173. Epub 2009 Mar 18. PubMed 19295135.
Backbone
  Vector backbone: Unknown
  Vector type: Bacterial Expression
Growth in bacteria
  Bacterial resistance: Kanamycin, 50 μg/mL
  Growth temperature: 37°C
  Growth strain: DH5alpha
  Copy number: Low Copy
Gene/Insert
  Gene/Insert name: DmGW182-RBD
  Species: D. melanogaster (fly)
  Entrez Gene: gw (a.k.a. Dmel_CG31992, CG11484, CG31992, CG9905, Dmel\CG31992, GQ182, GW, GW182, Gw, Gw182, anon-EST:Posey205, dGW182, gw182)
  Cloning method: Unknown
Terms and licenses: Academic/Nonprofit Terms; Industry Terms: Not Available to Industry
Depositor comments: Complementary copy of pETM-60 Plasmids from this collection were made available to the research community and donated after the lab closed. Please note that the sequence provided by the depositing laboratory may be theoretical/predicted or based on Sanger sequencing results. There may be discrepancies between sequencing results obtained by Addgene and the depositor sequence. If an Addgene verified sequence is not available, please contact before placing your order to request that our lab fully sequence the plasmid.
How to cite: pETM-60-NusA-DmGW182-RBD_F was a gift from Elisa Izaurralde (Addgene plasmid # 146290 ; http://n2t.net/addgene:146290 ; RRID:Addgene_146290)
