[The description below was written by a language model from this plasmid's Addgene catalogue record and pLannotate feature annotations shown in this document.]
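Description:
pETM-60-NusA-DmGW182-RBD_F is a 7,091-nt bacterial expression plasmid for producing the RNA-binding (RRM) domain of Drosophila melanogaster GW182, the product of the gw gene, as a soluble fusion protein in E. coli. The catalogue lists the backbone as unknown, but the name and the depositor's comment point to pETM-60, and the annotated features match a pET-type layout. These include a ColE1/pBR322-family origin with the bom region and the rop gene, which fits the recorded low copy number, an f1 origin, and an aminoglycoside phosphotransferase gene conferring kanamycin resistance. Short tetracycline-resistance fragments flanking the lacI region appear to be pBR322-derived remnants rather than functional markers.

The expression cassette is driven by a T7 promoter followed directly by a lac operator and the phage T7 gene 10 ribosome binding site, and it ends at a T7 terminator. The plasmid-borne lacI gene supplies repressor, so transcription should be IPTG-inducible in a host that provides T7 RNA polymerase. The reading frame opens with NusA, a highly soluble E. coli protein used as a solubility-enhancing fusion partner. NusA is followed by a 6xHis tag for metal-affinity purification and a short segment matching a TEV protease cleavage element, which would allow the carrier and tag to be removed. Next comes a gw fragment of about 270 bp encoding the domain of interest. A further His-tag match and a small fragment resembling a T7 gene 10B-derived tag lie downstream of the insert. The record does not show whether these are translated or sit beyond a stop codon.

The associated publication concerns the contribution of the GW182 RRM domain to miRNA-mediated gene silencing, so the plasmid probably served to make recombinant domain for such studies. The depositor's sequence may be theoretical rather than fully verified.
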