Features (pLannotate 1.2.2; 22 found; start..end, strand, type, name):
     12..467     +  rep_origin     f1 ori (sequence partly withheld): f1 bacteriophage origin of replication; arrow indicates direction of (+) strand synthesis
    494..551     +  promoter       AmpR promoter (fragment): bla
    560..1375    -  CDS            KanR: aminoglycoside phosphotransferase; aph(3')-Ia; confers resistance to kanamycin in bacteria or G418 (Geneticin®) in eukaryotes
   1497..2085    +  rep_origin     ori: high-copy-number ColE1/pMB1/pBR322/pUC origin of replication
   2271..2413    -  misc_feature   bom: basis of mobility region from pBR322
   2515..2706    -  CDS            rop: Rop protein, which maintains plasmids at low copy number; rop
   2723..3103    +  CDS            YPB1_ECOLX: Protein predicted: Swiss-Prot protein existence level 4. From Escherichia coli.
   3175..3466    -  CDS            TcR (fragment): tetracycline efflux protein; tet; confers resistance to tetracycline
   3481..3502    -  protein_bind   CAP binding site: CAP binding activates transcription in the presence of cAMP. E. coli catabolite activator protein
   3515..4597    -  CDS            lacI: lac repressor; lacI; The lac repressor binds to the lac operator to inhibit transcription in E. coli. This inhibition can be relieved by adding lactose or isopropyl-β-D-thiogalactopyranoside (IPTG).
   4598..4675    -  promoter       lacI promoter: lacI
   4683..4962    -  CDS            TcR (fragment): tetracycline efflux protein; tet; confers resistance to tetracycline
   4984..5002    +  promoter       T7 promoter: promoter for bacteriophage T7 RNA polymerase
   5003..5027    +  protein_bind   lac operator: The lac repressor binds to the lac operator to inhibit transcription in E. coli. This inhibition can be relieved by adding lactose or isopropyl-β-D-thiogalactopyranoside (IPTG). lac repressor encoded by lacI
   5042..5064    +  RBS            RBS: efficient ribosome binding site from bacteriophage T7 gene 10 (Olins and Rangwala, 1989)
   5074..6552    +  CDS            NusA: transcription elongation protein (N utilization substance protein A); nusA; highly soluble in E. coli
   6568..6585    +  CDS            7xHis (fragment): 6xHis affinity tag
   6592..6614    +  CDS            capTEV™ (fragment): composite tag for in vivo biotinylation, TEV protease cleavage, and 6xHis tagging
   6613..6879    +  CDS            gw (fragment): GAWKY_DROME - Also known as GW182 From Drosophila melanogaster (Fruit fly).
   6935..6952    +  CDS            9xHis (fragment): 9xHis affinity tag
   6962..7011    +  CDS            SET1 (fragment): solubility-enhancement tag derived from T7 phage gene 10B
   7019..7066    +  terminator     T7 terminator: transcription terminator for bacteriophage T7 RNA polymerase
>Addgene plasmid #146290 | pETM-60-NusA-DmGW182-RBD_F | depositor full sequence | sequence record 288735 | Full Sequence
TGGCGAATGGG
[124 nt withheld, positions 12-135]
C
[91 nt withheld, positions 137-227]
A
[49 nt withheld, positions 229-277]
CCTTTGACGTTGGAGTCCACGTTCTTT
[37 nt withheld, positions 305-341]
ACCCTATCTCGGTCTATTCTTTTGATTTATAAGGGATTTTGCCGATTTCGGCCTATTGGTTAAAAAATGA
GCTGATTTAACAAAAATTTAACGCGAATTTTAACAAAATATTAACGTTTACAATTTCAGGTGGCACTTTT
CGGGGAAATGTGCGCGGAACCCCTATTTGTTTATTTTTCTAAATACATTCAAATATGTATCCGCTCATGA
ATTAATTCTTAGAAAAACTCATCGAGCATCAAATGAAACTGCAATTTATTCATATCAGGATTATCAATAC
CATATTTTTGAAAAAGCCGTTTCTGTAATGAAGGAGAAAACTCACCGAGGCAGTTCCATAGGATGGCAAG
ATCCTGGTATCGGTCTGCGATTCCGACTCGTCCAACATCAATACAACCTATTAATTTCCCCTCGTCAAAA
ATAAGGTTATCAAGTGAGAAATCACCATGAGTGACGACTGAATCCGGTGAGAATGGCAAAAGTTTATGCA
TTTCTTTCCAGACTTGTTCAACAGGCCAGCCATTACGCTCGTCATCAAAATCACTCGCATCAACCAAACC
GTTATTCATTCGTGATTGCGCCTGAGCGAGACGAAATACGCGATCGCTGTTAAAAGGACAATTACAAACA
GGAATCGAATGCAACCGGCGCAGGAACACTGCCAGCGCATCAACAATATTTTCACCTGAATCAGGATATT
CTTCTAATACCTGGAATGCTGTTTTCCCGGGGATCGCAGTGGTGAGTAACCATGCATCATCAGGAGTACG
GATAAAATGCTTGATGGTCGGAAGAGGCATAAATTCCGTCAGCCAGTTTAGTCTGACCATCTCATCTGTA
ACATCATTGGCAACGCTACCTTTGCCATGTTTCAGAAACAACTCTGGCGCATCGGGCTTCCCATACAATC
GATAGATTGTCGCACCTGATTGCCCGACATTATCGCGAGCCCATTTATACCCATATAAATCAGCATCCAT
GTTGGAATTTAATCGCGGCCTAGAGCAAGACGTTTCCCGTTGAATATGGCTCATAACACCCCTTGTATTA
CTGTTTATGTAAGCAGACAGTTTTATTGTTCATGACCAAAATCCCTTAACGTGAGTTTTCGTTCCACTGA
GCGTCAGACCCCGTAGAAAAGATCAAAGGATCTTCTTGAGATCCTTTTTTTCTGCGCGTAATCTGCTGCT
TGCAAACAAAAAAACCACCGCTACCAGCGGTGGTTTGTTTGCCGGATCAAGAGCTACCAACTCTTTTTCC
GAAGGTAACTGGCTTCAGCAGAGCGCAGATACCAAATACTGTCCTTCTAGTGTAGCCGTAGTTAGGCCAC
CACTTCAAGAACTCTGTAGCACCGCCTACATACCTCGCTCTGCTAATCCTGTTACCAGTGGCTGCTGCCA
GTGGCGATAAGTCGTGTCTTACCGGGTTGGACTCAAGACGATAGTTACCGGATAAGGCGCAGCGGTCGGG
CTGAACGGGGGGTTCGTGCACACAGCCCAGCTTGGAGCGAACGACCTACACCGAACTGAGATACCTACAG
CGTGAGCTATGAGAAAGCGCCACGCTTCCCGAAGGGAGAAAGGCGGACAGGTATCCGGTAAGCGGCAGGG
TCGGAACAGGAGAGCGCACGAGGGAGCTTCCAGGGGGAAACGCCTGGTATCTTTATAGTCCTGTCGGGTT
TCGCCACCTCTGACTTGAGCGTCGATTTTTGTGATGCTCGTCAGGGGGGCGGAGCCTATGGAAAAACGCC
AGCAACGCGGCCTTTTTACGGTTCCTGGCCTTTTGCTGGCCTTTTGCTCACATGTTCTTTCCTGCGTTAT
CCCCTGATTCTGTGGATAACCGTATTACCGCCTTTGAGTGAGCTGATACCGCTCGCCGCAGCCGAACGAC
CGAGCGCAGCGAGTCAGTGAGCGAGGAAGCGGAAGAGCGCCTGATGCGGTATTTTCTCCTTACGCATCTG
TGCGGTATTTCACACCGCATATATGGTGCACTCTCAGTACAATCTGCTCTGATGCCGCATAGTTAAGCCA
GTATACACTCCGCTATCGCTACGTGACTGGGTCATGGCTGCGCCCCGACACCCGCCAACACCCGCTGACG
CGCCCTGACGGGCTTGTCTGCTCCCGGCATCCGCTTACAGACAAGCTGTGACCGTCTCCGGGAGCTGCAT
GTGTCAGAGGTTTTCACCGTCATCACCGAAACGCGCGAGGCAGCTGCGGTAAAGCTCATCAGCGTGGTCG
TGAAGCGATTCACAGATGTCTGCCTGTTCATCCGCGTCCAGCTCGTTGAGTTTCTCCAGAAGCGTTAATG
TCTGGCTTCTGATAAAGCGGGCCATGTTAAGGGCGGTTTTTTCCTGTTTGGTCACTGATGCCTCCGTGTA
AGGGGGATTTCTGTTCATGGGGGTAATGATACCGATGAAACGAGAGAGGATGCTCACGATACGGGTTACT
GATGATGAACATGCCCGGTTACTGGAACGTTGTGAGGGTAAACAACTGGCGGTATGGATGCGGCGGGACC
AGAGAAAAATCACTCAGGGTCAATGCCAGCGCTTCGTTAATACAGATGTAGGTGTTCCACAGGGTAGCCA
GCAGCATCCTGCGATGCAGATCCGGAACATAATGGTGCAGGGCGCTGACTTCCGCGTTTCCAGACTTTAC
GAAACACGGAAACCGAAGACCATTCATGTTGTTGCTCAGGTCGCAGACGTTTTGCAGCAGCAGTCGCTTC
ACGTTCGCTCGCGTATCGGTGATTCATTCTGCTAACCAGTAAGGCAACCCCGCCAGCCTAGCCGGGTCCT
CAACGACAGGAGCACGATCATGCGCACCCGTGGGGCCGCCATGCCGGCGATAATGGCCTGCTTCTCGCCG
AAACGTTTGGTGGCGGGACCAGTGACGAAGGCTTGAGCGAGGGCGTGCAAGATTCCGAATACCGCAAGCG
ACAGGCCGATCATCGTCGCGCTCCAGCGAAAGCGGTCCTCGCCGAAAATGACCCAGAGCGCTGCCGGCAC
CTGTCCTACGAGTTGCATGATAAAGAAGACAGTCATAAGTGCGGCGACGATAGTCATGCCCCGCGCCCAC
CGGAAGGAGCTGACTGGGTTGAAGGCTCTCAAGGGCATCGGTCGAGATCCCGGTGCCTAATGAGTGAGCT
AACTTACATTAATTGCGTTGCGCTCACTGCCCGCTTTCCAGTCGGGAAACCTGTCGTGCCAGCTGCATTA
ATGAATCGGCCAACGCGCGGGGAGAGGCGGTTTGCGTATTGGGCGCCAGGGTGGTTTTTCTTTTCACCAG
TGAGACGGGCAACAGCTGATTGCCCTTCACCGCCTGGCCCTGAGAGAGTTGCAGCAAGCGGTCCACGCTG
GTTTGCCCCAGCAGGCGAAAATCCTGTTTGATGGTGGTTAACGGCGGGATATAACATGAGCTGTCTTCGG
TATCGTCGTATCCCACTACCGAGATATCCGCACCAACGCGCAGCCCGGACTCGGTAATGGCGCGCATTGC
GCCCAGCGCCATCTGATCGTTGGCAACCAGCATCGCAGTGGGAACGATGCCCTCATTCAGCATTTGCATG
GTTTGTTGAAAACCGGACATGGCACTCCAGTCGCCTTCCCGTTCCGCTATCGGCTGAATTTGATTGCGAG
TGAGATATTTATGCCAGCCAGCCAGACGCAGACGCGCCGAGACAGAACTTAATGGGCCCGCTAACAGCGC
GATTTGCTGGTGACCCAATGCGACCAGATGCTCCACGCCCAGTCGCGTACCGTCTTCATGGGAGAAAATA
ATACTGTTGATGGGTGTCTGGTCAGAGACATCAAGAAATAACGCCGGAACATTAGTGCAGGCAGCTTCCA
CAGCAATGGCATCCTGGTCATCCAGCGGATAGTTAATGATCAGCCCACTGACGCGTTGCGCGAGAAGATT
GTGCACCGCCGCTTTACAGGCTTCGACGCCGCTTCGTTCTACCATCGACACCACCACGCTGGCACCCAGT
TGATCGGCGCGAGATTTAATCGCCGCGACAATTTGCGACGGCGCGTGCAGGGCCAGACTGGAGGTGGCAA
CGCCAATCAGCAACGACTGTTTGCCCGCCAGTTGTTGTGCCACGCGGTTGGGAATGTAATTCAGCTCCGC
CATCGCCGCTTCCACTTTTTCCCGCGTTTTCGCAGAAACGTGGCTGGCCTGGTTCACCACGCGGGAAACG
GTCTGATAAGAGACACCGGCATACTCTGCGACATCGTATAACGTTACTGGTTTCACATTCACCACCCTGA
ATTGACTCTCTTCCGGGCGCTATCATGCCATACCGCGAAAGGTTTTGCGCCATTCGATGGTGTCCGGGAT
CTCGACGCTCTCCCTTATGCGACTCCTGCATTAGGAAGCAGCCCAGTAGTAGGTTGAGGCCGTTGAGCAC
CGCCGCCGCAAGGAATGGTGCATGCAAGGAGATGGCGCCCAACAGTCCCCCGGCCACGGGGCCTGCCACC
ATACCCACGCCGAAACAAGCGCTCATGAGCCCGAAGTGGCGAGCCCGATCTTCCCCATCGGTGATGTCGG
CGATATAGGCGCCAGCAACCGCACCTGTGGCGCCGGTGATGCCGGCCACGATGCGTCCGGCGTAGAGGAT
CGAGATCTCGATCCCGCGAAATTAATACGACTCACTATAGGGGAATTGTGAGCGGATAACAATTCCCCTC
TAGAAATAATTTTGTTTAACTTTAAGAAGGAGATATACCATGAAAGAAATTTTGGCTGTAGTTGAAGCCG
TATCCAATGAAAAGGCGCTACCTCGCGAGAAGATTTTCGAAGCATTGGAAAGCGCGCTGGCGACAGCAAC
AAAGAAAAAATATGAACAAGAGATCGACGTCCGCGTACAGATCGATCGCAAAAGCGGTGATTTTGACACT
TTCCGTCGCTGGTTAGTTGTTGATGAAGTCACCCAGCCGACCAAGGAAATCACCCTTGAAGCCGCACGTT
ATGAAGATGAAAGCCTGAACCTGGGCGATTACGTTGAAGATCAGATTGAGTCTGTTACCTTTGACCGTAT
CACTACCCAGACGGCAAAACAGGTTATCGTGCAGAAAGTGCGTGAAGCCGAACGTGCGATGGTGGTTGAT
CAGTTCCGTGAACACGAAGGTGAAATCATCACCGGCGTGGTGAAAAAAGTAAACCGCGACAACATCTCTC
TGGATCTGGGCAACAACGCTGAAGCCGTGATCCTGCGCGAAGATATGCTGCCGCGTGAAAACTTCCGCCC
TGGCGACCGCGTTCGTGGCGTGCTCTATTCCGTTCGCCCGGAAGCGCGTGGCGCGCAACTGTTCGTCACT
CGTTCCAAGCCGGAAATGCTGATCGAACTGTTCCGTATTGAAGTGCCAGAAATCGGCGAAGAAGTGATTG
AAATTAAAGCAGCGGCTCGCGATCCGGGTTCTCGTGCGAAAATCGCGGTGAAAACCAACGATAAACGTAT
CGATCCGGTAGGTGCTTGCGTAGGTATGCGTGGCGCGCGTGTTCAGGCGGTGTCTACTGAACTGGGTGGC
GAGCGTATCGATATCGTCCTGTGGGATGATAACCCGGCGCAGTTCGTGATTAACGCAATGGCACCGGCAG
ACGTTGCTTCTATCGTGGTGGATGAAGATAAACACACTATGGACATCGCCGTTGAAGCCGGTAATCTGGC
GCAGGCGATTGGCCGTAACGGTCAGAACGTGCGTCTGGCTTCGCAACTGAGCGGTTGGGAACTCAACGTG
ATGACCGTTGACGACCTGCAAGCTAAGCATCAGGCGGAAGCGCACGCAGCGATCGACACCTTCACCAAAT
ATCTCGACATCGACGAAGACTTCGCGACTGTTCTGGTAGAAGAAGGCTTCTCGACGCTGGAAGAATTGGC
CTATGTGCCGATGAAAGAGCTGTTGGAAATCGAAGGCCTTGATGAGCCGACCGTTGAAGCACTGCGCGAG
CGTGCTAAAAATGCACTGGCCACCATTGCACAGGCCCAGGAAGAAAGCCTCGGTGATAACAAACCGGCTG
ACGATCTGCTGAACCTTGAAGGGGTAGATCGTGATTTGGCATTCAAACTGGCCGCCCGTGGCGTTTGTAC
GCTGGAAGATCTCGCCGAACAGGGCATTGATGATCTGGCTGATATCGAAGGGTTGACCGACGAAAAAGCC
GGAGCACTGATTATGGCTGCCCGTAATATTTGCTGGTTCGGTGACGAAGCGACTAGTGGTTCTGGTCATC
ACCATCACCATCACTCCGCGGGTGAGAATCTTTATTTTCAGGGCGCCATGGCATGGGGCTCCAGTTGGTT
GCTTTTGAAAAATCTAACAGCACAGATTGATGGTCCTACTTTGCGTACACTGTGTATGCAGCATGGGCCC
CTTGTCAGCTTTCACCCGTATTTGAACCAAGGAATTGCCTTATGTAAATATACTACTCGTGAGGAGGCGA
ACAAGGCGCAAATGGCGTTAAACAACTGTGTCCTCGCCAACACCACAATATTTGCTGAATCTCCCAGCGA
GAACGAGGTGCAAAGCATTATGCAGCACTAGGGTACCGGATCCGAATTCGAGCTCCGTCGACAAGCTTGC
GGCCGCACTCGAGCACCACCACCACCACCACTGAGATCCGGCTGCTAACAAAGCCCGAAAGGAAGCTGAG
TTGGCTGCTGCCACCGCTGAGCAATAACTAGCATAACCCCTTGGGGCCTCTAAACGGGTCTTGAGGGGTT
TTTTGCTGAAAGGAGGAACTATATCCGGAT
